>Addgene plasmid #35326 | pBbA2c-RFP | depositor full sequence | sequence record 42993 | pBbA2c-RFP sequence 3287 bps
GACGTCTTAAGACCCACTTTCACATTTAAGTTGTTTTTCTAATCCGCATATGATCAATTCAAGGCCGAAT
AAGAAGGCTGGCTCTGCACCTTGGTGATCAAATAATTCGATAGCTTGTCGTAATAATGGCGGCATACTAT
CAGTAGTAGGTGTTTCCCTTTCTTCTTTAGCGACTTGATGCTCTTGATCTTCCAATACGCAACCTAAAGT
AAAATGCCCCACAGCGCTGAGTGCATATAATGCATTCTCTAGTGAAAAACCTTGTTGGCATAAAAAGGCT
AATTGATTTTCGAGAGTTTCATACTGTTTTTCTGTAGGCCGTGTACCTAAATGTACTTTTGCTCCATCGC
GATGACTTAGTAAAGCACATCTAAAACTTTTAGCGTTATTACGTAAAAAATCTTGCCAGCTTTCCCCTTC
TAAAGGGCAAAAGTGAGTATGGTGCCTATCTAACATCTCAATGGCTAAGGCGTCGAGCAAAGCCCGCTTA
TTTTTTACATGCCAATACAATGTAGGCTGCTCTACACCTAGCTTCTGGGCGAGTTTACGGGTTGTTAAAC
CTTCGATTCCGACCTCATTAAGCAGCTCTAATGCGCTGTTAATCACTTTACTTTTATCTAATCTAGACAT
CATTAATTCCTAATTTTTGTTGACACTCTATCGTTGATAGAGTTATTTTACCACTCCCTATCAGTGATAG
AGAAAAGAATTCAAAAGATCTTTTAAGAAGGAGATATACATATGGCGAGTAGCGAAGACGTTATCAAAGA
GTTCATGCGTTTCAAAGTTCGTATGGAAGGTTCCGTTAACGGTCACGAGTTCGAAATCGAAGGTGAAGGT
GAAGGTCGTCCGTACGAAGGTACCCAGACCGCTAAACTGAAAGTTACCAAAGGTGGTCCGCTGCCGTTCG
CTTGGGACATCCTGTCCCCGCAGTTCCAGTACGGTTCCAAAGCTTACGTTAAACACCCGGCTGACATCCC
GGACTACCTGAAACTGTCCTTCCCGGAAGGTTTCAAATGGGAACGTGTTATGAACTTCGAAGACGGTGGT
GTTGTTACCGTTACCCAGGACTCCTCCCTGCAAGACGGTGAGTTCATCTACAAAGTTAAACTGCGTGGTA
CCAACTTCCCGTCCGACGGTCCGGTTATGCAGAAAAAAACCATGGGTTGGGAAGCTTCCACCGAACGTAT
GTACCCGGAAGACGGTGCTCTGAAAGGTGAAATCAAAATGCGTCTGAAACTGAAAGACGGTGGTCACTAC
GACGCTGAAGTTAAAACCACCTACATGGCTAAAAAACCGGTTCAGCTGCCGGGTGCTTACAAAACCGACA
TCAAACTGGACATCACCTCCCACAACGAAGACTACACCATCGTTGAACAGTACGAACGTGCTGAAGGTCG
TCACTCCACCGGTGCTTAAGGATCCAAACTCGAGTAAGGATCTCCAGGCATCAAATAAAACGAAAGGCTC
AGTCGAAAGACTGGGCCTTTCGTTTTATCTGTTGTTTGTCGGTGAACGCTCTCTACTAGAGTCACACTGG
CTCACCTTCGGGTGGGCCTTTCTGCGTTTATACCTAGGGATATATTCCGCTTCCTCGCTCACTGACTCGC
TACGCTCGGTCGTTCGACTGCGGCGAGCGGAAATGGCTTACGAACGGGGCGGAGATTTCCTGGAAGATGC
CAGGAAGATACTTAACAGGGAAGTGAGAGGGCCGCGGCAAAGCCGTTTTTCCATAGGCTCCGCCCCCCTG
ACAAGCATCACGAAATCTGACGCTCAAATCAGTGGTGGCGAAACCCGACAGGACTATAAAGATACCAGGC
GTTTCCCCCTGGCGGCTCCCTCGTGCGCTCTCCTGTTCCTGCCTTTCGGTTTACCGGTGTCATTCCGCTG
TTATGGCCGCGTTTGTCTCATTCCACGCCTGACACTCAGTTCCGGGTAGGCAGTTCGCTCCAAGCTGGAC
TGTATGCACGAACCCCCCGTTCAGTCCGACCGCTGCGCCTTATCCGGTAACTATCGTCTTGAGTCCAACC
CGGAAAGACATGCAAAAGCACCACTGGCAGCAGCCACTGGTAATTGATTTAGAGGAGTTAGTCTTGAAGT
CATGCGCCGGTTAAGGCTAAACTGAAAGGACAAGTTTTGGTGACTGCGCTCCTCCAAGCCAGTTACCTCG
GTTCAAAGAGTTGGTAGCTCAGAGAACCTTCGAAAAACCGCCCTGCAAGGCGGTTTTTTCGTTTTCAGAG
CAAGAGATTACGCGCAGACCAAAACGATCTCAAGAAGATCATCTTATTAATCAGATAAAATATTTCTAGA
TTTCAGTGCAATTTATCTCTTCAAATGTAGCACCTGAAGTCAGCCCCATACGATATAAGTTGTTACTAGT
GCTTGGATTCTCACCAATAAAAAACGCCCGGCGGCAACCGAGCGTTCTGAACAAATCCAGATGGAGTTCT
GAGGTCATTACTGGATCTATCAACAGGAGTCCAAGCGAGCTCGATATCAAATTACGCCCCGCCCTGCCAC
TCATCGCAGTACTGTTGTAATTCATTAAGCATTCTGCCGACATGGAAGCCATCACAAACGGCATGATGAA
CCTGAATCGCCAGCGGCATCAGCACCTTGTCGCCTTGCGTATAATATTTGCCCATGGTGAAAACGGGGGC
GAAGAAGTTGTCCATATTGGCCACGTTTAAATCAAAACTGGTGAAACTCACCCAGGGATTGGCTGAGACG
AAAAACATATTCTCAATAAACCCTTTAGGGAAATAGGCCAGGTTTTCACCGTAACACGCCACATCTTGCG
AATATATGTGTAGAAACTGCCGGAAATCGTCGTGGTATTCACTCCAGAGCGATGAAAACGTTTCAGTTTG
CTCATGGAAAACGGTGTAACAAGGGTGAACACTATCCCATATCACCAGCTCACCGTCTTTCATTGCCATA
CGAAATTCCGGATGAGCATTCATCAGGCGGGCAAGAATGTGAATAAAGGCCGGATAAAACTTGTGCTTAT
TTTTCTTTACGGTCTTTAAAAAGGCCGTAATATCCAGCTGAACGGTCTGGTTATAGGTACATTGAGCAAC
TGACTGAAATGCCTCAAAATGTTCTTTACGATGCCATTGGGATATATCAACGGTGGTATATCCAGTGATT
TTTTTCTCCATTTTAGCTTCCTTAGCTCCTGAAAATCTCGATAACTCAAAAAATACGCCCGGTAGTGATC
TTATTTCATTATGGTGAAAGTTGGAACCTCTTACGTGCCGATCAACGTCTCATTTTCGCCAGATATC
Features (pLannotate 1.2.2; 10 found; start..end, strand, type, name):
      7..630     -  CDS            TetR: tetracycline repressor TetR; tetR from transposon Tn10; TetR binds to the tetracycline operator tetO to inhibit transcription. This inhibition can be relieved by adding tetracycline or doxycycline.
    649..704     +  promoter       tetR/tetA promoters: tetR; overlapping promoters for bacterial tetR and tetA
    742..1419    +  CDS            mRFP1: monomeric derivative of DsRed (Campbell et al., 2002)
   1452..1523    +  terminator     rrnB T1 terminator: transcription terminator T1 from the E. coli rrnB gene
   1539..1566    +  terminator     T7Te terminator: phage T7 early transcription terminator
   1585..1640    -  rep_origin     RSF ori (fragment): Plasmids containing the RSF 1030 origin of replication can be propagated in E. coli cells that contain additional plasmids with compatible origins.
   1728..2273    -  rep_origin     p15A ori: Plasmids containing the medium-copy-number p15A origin of replication can be propagated in E. coli cells that contain a second plasmid with the ColE1 origin.
   2387..2481    -  terminator     lambda t0 terminator: transcription terminator from phage lambda
   2505..3161    -  CDS            cat: CAT_ECOLX - Experimental evidence at protein level: Swiss-Prot protein existence level 1. This enzyme is an effector of chloramphenicol resistance in bacteria. From Escherichia coli. This protein is used as a marker in many commonly used cloning vectors, such as pACYC184.
   3162..3264    -  promoter       cat promoter: promoter of the E. coli cat gene encoding chloramphenicol acetyltransferase
