[The description below was written by a language model from this plasmid's Addgene catalogue record and pLannotate feature annotations shown in this document.]
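Description:
pBbA2c-RFP is a small (about 3.3 kb) bacterial expression plasmid from the BglBrick (pBb) synthetic biology vector platform, built for tunable gene expression in E. coli. It replicates from the p15A origin, which the record lists as low copy (the annotation calls it medium copy) and which is compatible with ColE1-type plasmids, so it can be maintained alongside a second vector. Selection is by chloramphenicol resistance, provided by the cat gene (chloramphenicol acetyltransferase) under its native cat promoter and followed by the phage lambda t0 terminator. A short fragment annotated as RSF ori lies next to the p15A region. Only 56 bases match, so it probably reflects sequence similarity rather than a second functional origin.

The payload is a 678 bp coding sequence for mRFP1, the monomeric DsRed-derived red fluorescent protein, placed downstream of the Tn10 tetR/tetA divergent promoter region. The TetR repressor gene is encoded on the opposite strand, so the plasmid carries its own regulator. TetR binds the tet operators and keeps RFP transcription off until a tetracycline-class inducer releases it. Tandem rrnB T1 and T7Te terminators follow the reporter, insulating the cassette from the origin and marker.

Within the BglBrick series, RFP serves as a reporter for characterising the expression behaviour of a given combination of origin, promoter and resistance marker. The record indicates restriction enzyme cloning, consistent with RFP acting as a replaceable placeholder for a gene of interest under Tet-inducible control. The feature table does not annotate the specific cloning sites.
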