Addgene plasmid #35326: pBbA2c-RFP
Depositing lab: Jay Keasling. Depositing organization: University of California, Berkeley. Publication: BglBrick vectors and datasheets: A synthetic biology platform for gene expression. Lee TS, Krupa RA, Zhang F, Hajimorad M, Holtz WJ, Prasad N, Lee SK, Keasling JD. J Biol Eng. 2011 Sep 20;5:12. 10.1186/1754-1611-5-12 PubMed 21933410.
Backbone
  Vector backbone: pBb
  Backbone size w/o insert (bp): 2600
  Vector type: Bacterial Expression, Synthetic Biology
Growth in bacteria
  Bacterial resistance: Chloramphenicol, 25 μg/mL
  Growth temperature: 37°C
  Growth strain: DH5alpha
  Copy number: Low Copy
Gene/Insert
  Gene/Insert name: RFP (alt name: JBEI Part ID: JPUB_000092)
  Species: Synthetic
  Insert size (bp): 678
  Promoter: Tet
  Cloning method: Restriction Enzyme
  Sequencing primers: 5′ jkRFP-R (gctttggaaccgtactggaa); 3′ jkRFP-F (tggtcactacgacgctgaag)
Terms and licenses: Academic/Nonprofit Terms; Industry Terms: Not Available to Industry
Depositor comments: JBEI Part ID: JPUB_000092; Origin: p15A
How to cite: pBbA2c-RFP was a gift from Jay Keasling (Addgene plasmid # 35326 ; http://n2t.net/addgene:35326 ; RRID:Addgene_35326)
