>Addgene plasmid #35326 | pBbA2c-RFP | addgene partial sequence | sequence record 43644 | jkRFP-F 5'-tggtcactacgacgctgaag-3'
TTCAGCTGCCGGGTGCTTACAAAACCGACATCAAACTGGACATCACCTCCCACAACGAAGACTACACCAT
CGTTGAACAGTACGAACGTGCTGAAGGTCGTCACTCCACCGGTGCTTAAGGATCCAAACTCGAGTAAGGA
TCTCCAGGCATCAAATAAAACGAAAGGCTCAGTCGAAAGACTGGGCCTTTCGTTTTATCTGTTGTTTGTC
GGTGAACGCTCTCTACTAGAGTCACACTGGCTCACCTTCGGGTGGGCCTTTCTGCGTTTATACCTAGGGA
TATATTCCGCTTCCTCGCTCACTGACTCGCTACGCTCGGTCGTTCGACTGCGGCGAGCGGAAATGGCTTA
CGAACGGGGCGGAGATTTCCTGGAAGATGCCAGGAAGATACTTAACAGGGAAGTGAGAGGGCCGCGGCAA
AGCCGTTTTTCCATAGGCTCCGCCCCCCTGACAAGCATCACGAAATCTGACGCTCAAATCAGTGGTGGCG
AAACCCGACAGGACTATAAAGATACCAGGCGTTTCCCCCTGGCGGCTCCCTCGTGCGCTCTCCTGTTCCT
GCCTTTCGGTTTACCGGTGTCATTCCGCTGTTATGGCCGCGTTTGTCTCATTCCACGCCTGACACTCAGT
TCCGGGTAGGCAGTTCGCTCCAAGCTGGACTGTATGCACGAACCCCCCGTTCAGTCCGACCGCTGCGCCT
TATCCGGTAACTATCGTCTTGAGTCCAACCCGGAAAGACATGCAAAAGCACCACTGGCAGCAGCCACTGG
TAATTGATTTAGAGGAGTTAGTCTTGAAGTCATGCGCCGGTTAAGGCTAAACTGAAAGGACAAGTTTTGG
TGACTGCGCTCCTCCAAGCCAGTTACCTCGGTT
