>Addgene plasmid #35326 | pBbA2c-RFP | addgene partial sequence | sequence record 43645 | jkRFP-R 5'-gctttggaaccgtactggaa-3'
TTCAGTTTAGCGGTCTGGGTACCTTCGTACGGACGACCTTCACCTTCACCTTCGATTTCGAACTCGTGAC
CGTTAACGGAACCTTCCATACGAACTTTGAAACGCATGAACTCTTTGATAACGTCTTCGCTACTCGCCAT
ATGTATATCTCCTTCTTAAAAGATCTTTTGAATTCTTTTCTCTATCACTGATAGGGAGTGGTAAAATAAC
TCTATCAACGATAGAGTGTCAACAAAAATTAGGAATTAATGATGTCTAGATTAGATAAAAGTAAAGTGAT
TAACAGCGCATTAGAGCTGCTTAATGAGGTCGGAATCGAAGGTTTAACAACCCGTAAACTCGCCCAGAAG
CTAGGTGTAGAGCAGCCTACATTGTATTGGCATGTAAAAAATAAGCGGGCTTTGCTCGACGCCTTAGCCA
TTGAGATGTTAGATAGGCACCATACTCACTTTTGCCCTTTAGAAGGGGAAAGCTGGCAAGATTTTTTACG
TAATAACGCTAAAAGTTTTAGATGTGCTTTACTAAGTCATCGCGATGGAGCAAAAGTACATTTAGGTACA
CGGCCTACAGAAAAACAGTATGAAACTCTCGAAAATCAATTAGCCTTTTTATGCCAACAAGGTTTTTCAC
TAGAGAATGCATTATATGCACTCAGCGCTGTGGGGCATTTTACTTTAGGTTGCGTATTGGAAGATCAAGA
GCATCAAGTCGCTAAAGAAGAAAGGGAAACACCTACTACTGATAGTATGCCGCCATTATTACGACAAGCT
ATCGAATTATTTGATCACCA
